Addgene plasmid #29659: pET His6 Sumo TEV LIC cloning vector (1S)
Purpose: (Empty Backbone)
Depositing lab: Scott Gradia. Depositing organization: University of California, Berkeley.
Backbone
  Vector backbone: pET
  Backbone size (bp): 5661
  Vector type: Bacterial Expression
  Tag / fusion protein: 6xHis (N terminal on backbone); SUMO (N terminal on backbone); TEV cleavage site (N terminal on backbone)
Growth in bacteria
  Bacterial resistance: Kanamycin, 50 μg/mL
  Growth temperature: 37°C
  Growth strain: DH5alpha
  Copy number: Low Copy
Gene/Insert
  Gene/Insert name: None
  Tag / fusion protein: His6-Sumo-TEV (N terminal on backbone)
  Cloning method: Restriction Enzyme; 5′ cloning site LIC tag (destroyed during cloning); 3′ cloning site LIC tag (destroyed during cloning)
  Sequencing primers: 5′ Sumo forward (5'ttattgaggctcacagagaac); 3′ T7 reverse
Terms and licenses: Academic/Nonprofit Terms; Industry Terms: Not Available to Industry
Depositor comments: This plasmid is an empty vector to be used with a LIC cloning protocol. It has a TEV-cleavable His6 fusion tag on its N-terminus. Sumo can enhance the expression and solubility of your protein of interest. To clone into this vector, add LIC fusion tags to the 5' end of your PCR primers. Forward - 5'TACTTCCAATCCAATGCA3' Reverse - 5'TTATCCACTTCCAATGTTATTA3' Linearize the plasmid with SspI and gel purify. When digesting the DNA with T4 polymerase, use dCTP for insert and dGTP for vector. More information on this vector can be found through http://qb3.berkeley.edu/macrolab/
How to cite: pET His6 Sumo TEV LIC cloning vector (1S) was a gift from Scott Gradia (Addgene plasmid # 29659 ; http://n2t.net/addgene:29659 ; RRID:Addgene_29659)
