[The description below was written by a language model from this plasmid's Addgene catalogue record and pLannotate feature annotations shown in this document.]
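Description:
pET His6 Sumo TEV LIC cloning vector (1S) is an empty pET-family bacterial expression backbone of about 5.7 kb, designed to accept open reading frames by ligation-independent cloning (LIC). It replicates in E. coli from a ColE1/pBR322-type origin accompanied by the rop gene and the bom region, consistent with its catalogue listing as low copy. Selection is by kanamycin through an aminoglycoside phosphotransferase gene. An f1 origin is also present. Short tetracycline-resistance fragments flagged by the annotation are remnants of the pBR322 lineage rather than functional markers.

The expression cassette is the standard T7lac arrangement. A T7 promoter is followed by a lac operator and the phage T7 gene 10 ribosome binding site, and a plasmid-borne lacI gene with its own promoter supplies the repressor. Transcription therefore depends on T7 RNA polymerase provided by the host and is induced with IPTG. The leader encodes an N-terminal 6xHis tag, a yeast SMT3-derived SUMO domain and a TEV protease recognition site, followed by the LIC site and a T7 terminator. According to the depositor, the vector is linearised at the LIC site, and PCR products carrying matching LIC extensions are annealed after T4 polymerase treatment; the LIC sequences are destroyed in the process.

The resulting fusion can be purified by metal affinity, the SUMO moiety may improve expression and solubility, and TEV cleavage removes the whole tag. The feature table also shows short His-tag and solubility-tag fragments between the cloning site and the terminator. These appear to be leftover backbone sequence, and the record does not describe them as part of the intended product.
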