Features (pLannotate 1.2.2; 21 found; start..end, strand, type, name):
    514..535     +  protein_bind   CAP binding site: CAP binding activates transcription in the presence of cAMP. E. coli catabolite activator protein
    550..841     +  CDS            TcR (fragment): tetracycline efflux protein; tet; confers resistance to tetracycline
    913..1293    -  CDS            YPB1_ECOLX: Protein predicted: Swiss-Prot protein existence level 4. From Escherichia coli.
   1310..1501    +  CDS            rop: Rop protein, which maintains plasmids at low copy number; rop
   1603..1742    +  misc_feature   bom: basis of mobility region from pBR322
   1928..2516    -  rep_origin     ori: high-copy-number ColE1/pMB1/pBR322/pUC origin of replication
   2638..3453    +  CDS            KanR: aminoglycoside phosphotransferase; aph(3')-Ia; confers resistance to kanamycin in bacteria or G418 (Geneticin®) in eukaryotes
   3462..3519    -  promoter       AmpR promoter (fragment): bla
   3573..4001    -  rep_origin     f1 ori (sequence partly withheld): f1 bacteriophage origin of replication; arrow indicates direction of (+) strand synthesis
   4038..4085    -  terminator     T7 terminator: transcription terminator for bacteriophage T7 RNA polymerase
   4093..4142    -  CDS            SET1 (fragment): solubility-enhancement tag derived from T7 phage gene 10B
   4152..4169    -  CDS            9xHis (fragment): 9xHis affinity tag
   4239..4255    -  CDS            TEV site (fragment): tobacco etch virus (TEV) protease recognition and cleavage site
   4263..4555    -  CDS            SUMO (fragment): cleavable ubiquitin-like protein tag; S. cerevisiae SMT3 (truncated)
   4574..4591    -  CDS            6xHis: 6xHis affinity tag
   4610..4632    -  RBS            RBS: efficient ribosome binding site from bacteriophage T7 gene 10 (Olins and Rangwala, 1989)
   4647..4671    -  protein_bind   lac operator: The lac repressor binds to the lac operator to inhibit transcription in E. coli. This inhibition can be relieved by adding lactose or isopropyl-β-D-thiogalactopyranoside (IPTG). lac repressor encoded by lacI
   4672..4690    -  promoter       T7 promoter: promoter for bacteriophage T7 RNA polymerase
   4712..4991    +  CDS            TcR (fragment): tetracycline efflux protein; tet; confers resistance to tetracycline
   4999..5076    +  promoter       lacI promoter: lacI
   5077..501     +  CDS            lacI (across the origin): lac repressor; lacI; The lac repressor binds to the lac operator to inhibit transcription in E. coli. This inhibition can be relieved by adding lactose or isopropyl-β-D-thiogalactopyranoside (IPTG).
>Addgene plasmid #29659 | pET His6 Sumo TEV LIC cloning vector (1S) | addgene full sequence | sequence record 354447 | Addgene NGS Result
CGTCTGCGTCTGGCTGGCTGGCATAAATATCTCACTCGCAATCAAATTCAGCCGATAGCGGAACGGGAAG
GCGACTGGAGTGCCATGTCCGGTTTTCAACAAACCATGCAAATGCTGAATGAGGGTATCGTTCCCACTGC
GATGCTGGTTGCCAACGATCAGATGGCGCTGGGCGCAATGCGCGCCATTACCGAGTCCGGGCTGCGCGTT
GGTGCGGATATCTCGGTAGTGGGATACGACGATACCGAAGACAGCTCATGTTATATCCCGCCGTTAACCA
CCATCAAACAGGATTTTCGCCTGCTGGGGCAAACCAGCGTGGACCGCTTGCTGCAACTCTCTCAGGGCCA
GGCGGTGAAGGGCAATCAGCTGTTGCCCGTCTCACTGGTGAAAAGAAAAACCACCCTGGCGCCCAATACG
CAAACCGCCTCTCCCCGCGCGTTGGCCGATTCATTAATGCAGCTGGCACGACAGGTTTCCCGACTGGAAA
GCGGGCAGTGAGCGCAACGCAATTAATGTAAGTTAGCTCACTCATTAGGCACCGGGATCTCGACCGATGC
CCTTGAGAGCCTTCAACCCAGTCAGCTCCTTCCGGTGGGCGCGGGGCATGACTATCGTCGCCGCACTTAT
GACTGTCTTCTTTATCATGCAACTCGTAGGACAGGTGCCGGCAGCGCTCTGGGTCATTTTCGGCGAGGAC
CGCTTTCGCTGGAGCGCGACGATGATCGGCCTGTCGCTTGCGGTATTCGGAATCTTGCACGCCCTCGCTC
AAGCCTTCGTCACTGGTCCCGCCACCAAACGTTTCGGCGAGAAGCAGGCCATTATCGCCGGCATGGCGGC
CCCACGGGTGCGCATGATCGTGCTCCTGTCGTTGAGGACCCGGCTAGGCTGGCGGGGTTGCCTTACTGGT
TAGCAGAATGAATCACCGATACGCGAGCGAACGTGAAGCGACTGCTGCTGCAAAACGTCTGCGACCTGAG
CAACAACATGAATGGTCTTCGGTTTCCGTGTTTCGTAAAGTCTGGAAACGCGGAAGTCAGCGCCCTGCAC
CATTATGTTCCGGATCTGCATCGCAGGATGCTGCTGGCTACCCTGTGGAACACCTACATCTGTATTAACG
AAGCGCTGGCATTGACCCTGAGTGATTTTTCTCTGGTCCCGCCGCATCCATACCGCCAGTTGTTTACCCT
CACAACGTTCCAGTAACCGGGCATGTTCATCATCAGTAACCCGTATCGTGAGCATCCTCTCTCGTTTCAT
CGGTATCATTACCCCCATGAACAGAAATCCCCCTTACACGGAGGCATCAGTGACCAAACAGGAAAAAACC
GCCCTTAACATGGCCCGCTTTATCAGAAGCCAGACATTAACGCTTCTGGAGAAACTCAACGAGCTGGACG
CGGATGAACAGGCAGACATCTGTGAATCGCTTCACGACCACGCTGATGAGCTTTACCGCAGCTGCCTCGC
GCGTTTCGGTGATGACGGTGAAAACCTCTGACACATGCAGCTCCCGGAGACGGTCACAGCTTGTCTGTAA
GCGGATGCCGGGAGCAGACAAGCCCGTCAGGGCGCGTCAGCGGGTGTTGGCGGGTGTCGGGGCGCAGCCA
TGACCCAGTCACGTAGCGATAGCGGAGTGTATACTGGCTTAACTATGCGGCATCAGAGCAGATTGTACTG
AGAGTGCACCATTGCGGTGTGAAATACCGCACAGATGCGTAAGGAGAAAATACCGCATCAGGCGCTCTTC
CGCTTCCTCGCTCACTGACTCGCTGCGCTCGGTCGTTCGGCTGCGGCGAGCGGTATCAGCTCACTCAAAG
GCGGTAATACGGTTATCCACAGAATCAGGGGATAACGCAGGAAAGAACATGTGAGCAAAAGGCCAGCAAA
AGGCCAGGAACCGTAAAAAGGCCGCGTTGCTGGCGTTTTTCCATAGGCTCCGCCCCCCTGACGAGCATCA
CAAAAATCGACGCTCAAGTCAGAGGTGGCGAAACCCGACAGGACTATAAAGATACCAGGCGTTTCCCCCT
GGAAGCTCCCTCGTGCGCTCTCCTGTTCCGACCCTGCCGCTTACCGGATACCTGTCCGCCTTTCTCCCTT
CGGGAAGCGTGGCGCTTTCTCATAGCTCACGCTGTAGGTATCTCAGTTCGGTGTAGGTCGTTCGCTCCAA
GCTGGGCTGTGTGCACGAACCCCCCGTTCAGCCCGACCGCTGCGCCTTATCCGGTAACTATCGTCTTGAG
TCCAACCCGGTAAGACACGACTTATCGCCACTGGCAGCAGCCACTGGTAACAGGATTAGCAGAGCGAGGT
ATGTAGGCGGTGCTACAGAGTTCTTGAAGTGGTGGCCTAACTACGGCTACACTAGAAGGACAGTATTTGG
TATCTGCGCTCTGCTGAAGCCAGTTACCTTCGGAAAAAGAGTTGGTAGCTCTTGATCCGGCAAACAAACC
ACCGCTGGTAGCGGTGGTTTTTTTGTTTGCAAGCAGCAGATTACGCGCAGAAAAAAAGGATCTCAAGAAG
ATCCTTTGATCTTTTCTACGGGGTCTGACGCTCAGTGGAACGAAAACTCACGTTAAGGGATTTTGGTCAT
GAACAATAAAACTGTCTGCTTACATAAACAGTAATACAAGGGGTGTTATGAGCCATATTCAACGGGAAAC
GTCTTGCTCTAGGCCGCGATTAAATTCCAACATGGATGCTGATTTATATGGGTATAAATGGGCTCGCGAT
AATGTCGGGCAATCAGGTGCGACAATCTATCGATTGTATGGGAAGCCCGATGCGCCAGAGTTGTTTCTGA
AACATGGCAAAGGTAGCGTTGCCAATGATGTTACAGATGAGATGGTCAGACTAAACTGGCTGACGGAATT
TATGCCTCTTCCGACCATCAAGCATTTTATCCGTACTCCTGATGATGCATGGTTACTCACCACTGCGATC
CCCGGGAAAACAGCATTCCAGGTATTAGAAGAATATCCTGATTCAGGTGAAAACATTGTTGATGCGCTGG
CAGTGTTCCTGCGCCGGTTGCATTCGATTCCTGTTTGTAATTGTCCTTTTAACAGCGATCGCGTATTTCG
TCTCGCTCAGGCGCAATCACGAATGAATAACGGTTTGGTTGATGCGAGTGATTTTGATGACGAGCGTAAT
GGCTGGCCTGTTGAACAAGTCTGGAAAGAAATGCATAAACTTTTGCCATTCTCACCGGATTCAGTCGTCA
CTCATGGTGATTTCTCACTTGATAACCTTATTTTTGACGAGGGGAAATTAATAGGTTGTATTGATGTTGG
ACGAGTCGGAATCGCAGACCGATACCAGGATCTTGCCATCCTATGGAACTGCCTCGGTGAGTTTTCTCCT
TCATTACAGAAACGGCTTTTTCAAAAATATGGTATTGATAATCCTGATATGAATAAATTGCAGTTTCATT
TGATGCTCGATGAGTTTTTCTAAGAATTAATTCATGAGCGGATACATATTTGAATGTATTTAGAAAAATA
AACAAATAGGGGTTCCGCGCACATTTCCCCGAAAAGTGCCACCTGAAATTGTAAACGTTACTAGTTTGTT
AAAATTCGCGTTAAATTTTTGTTAAATCAGCTCATTTTTTAACCAATAGGCCGAAATCGGCAAAATCCCT
TATAAATCAAAAGAATAGACCGAGATAGGGT
[37 nt withheld, positions 3672-3708]
AAAGAACGTGGACTCCAACGTCAAAGG
[49 nt withheld, positions 3736-3784]
T
[91 nt withheld, positions 3786-3876]
G
[124 nt withheld, positions 3878-4001]
CCCATTCGCCAATCCGGATATAGTTCCTCCTTTCAGCAAAAAACCCCTCAAGACCCGTTTAGAGGCCCCA
AGGGGTTATGCTAGTTATTGCTCAGCGGTGGCAGCAGCCAACTCAGCTTCCTTTCGGGCTTTGTTAGCAG
CCGGATCTCAGTGGTGGTGGTGGTGGTGCTCGAGTGCGGCCGCAAGCTTGTCGACGGCGCTCGAATTCGG
ATCCGTTATCCACTTCCAATATTGGATTGGAAGTACAGGTTTTCCTCGATCCCACCAATCTGTTCTCTGT
GAGCCTCAATAATATCGTTATCCTCCATGTCCAAATCTTCAGGGGTCTGATCAGCTTGAATTCTAATACC
GTCGTACAAGAATCTTAAGGAGTCCATTTCCTTACCCTGTCTTTTAGCGAACGCTTCCATCAGCCTTCTT
AAAGGAGTGGTCTTTTTGATCTTGAAGAAGATCTCTGAAGATCCATCGGACACCTTTAAATTGATGTGAG
TCTCAGGCTTGACTTCTGGCTTGACCTCTGGCTTAGCTTCTTGATTGACTTCTGAGTCCGACATGCTAGC
CATAGAAGAACCATGGTGATGGTGATGGTGAGAAGAACCCATGGTATATCTCCTTCTTAAAGTTAAACAA
AATTATTTCTAGAGGGGAATTGTTATCCGCTCACAATTCCCCTATAGTGAGTCGTATTAATTTCGCGGGA
TCGAGATCTCGATCCTCTACGCCGGACGCATCGTGGCCGGCATCACCGGCGCCACAGGTGCGGTTGCTGG
CGCCTATATCGCCGACATCACCGATGGGGAAGATCGGGCTCGCCACTTCGGGCTCATGAGCGCTTGTTTC
GGCGTGGGTATGGTGGCAGGCCCCGTGGCCGGGGGACTGTTGGGCGCCATCTCCTTGCATGCACCATTCC
TTGCGGCGGCGGTGCTCAACGGCCTCAACCTACTACTGGGCTGCTTCCTAATGCAGGAGTCGCATAAGGG
AGAGCGTCGAGATCCCGGACACCATCGAATGGCGCAAAACCTTTCGCGGTATGGCATGATAGCGCCCGGA
AGAGAGTCAATTCAGGGTGGTGAATGTGAAACCAGTAACGTTATACGATGTCGCAGAGTATGCCGGTGTC
TCTTATCAGACCGTTTCCCGCGTGGTGAACCAGGCCAGCCACGTTTCTGCGAAAACGCGGGAAAAAGTGG
AAGCGGCGATGGCGGAGCTGAATTACATTCCCAACCGCGTGGCACAACAACTGGCGGGCAAACAGTCGTT
GCTGATTGGCGTTGCCACCTCCAGTCTGGCCCTGCACGCGCCGTCGCAAATTGTCGCGGCGATTAAATCT
CGCGCCGATCAACTGGGTGCCAGCGTGGTGGTGTCGATGGTAGAACGAAGCGGCGTCGAAGCCTGTAAAG
CGGCGGTGCACAATCTTCTCGCGCAACGCGTCAGTGGGCTGATCATTAACTATCCGCTGGATGACCAGGA
TGCCATTGCTGTGGAAGCTGCCTGCACTAATGTTCCGGCGTTATTTCTTGATGTCTCTGACCAGACACCC
ATCAACAGTATTATTTTCTCCCATGAAGACGGTACGCGACTGGGCGTGGAGCATCTGGTCGCATTGGGTC
ACCAGCAAATCGCGCTGTTAGCGGGCCCATTAAGTTCTGTCTCGGCG
