>Addgene plasmid #29659 | pET His6 Sumo TEV LIC cloning vector (1S) | addgene partial sequence | sequence record 35218 | 29659 with T7-term
GGCTTTGTTAGCAGCCGGATCTCAGTGGTGGTGGTGGTGGTGCTCGAGTGCGGCCGCAAGCTTGTCGACG
GCGCTCGAATTCGGATCCGTTATCCACTTCCAATATTGGATTGGAAGTACAGGTTTTCCTCGATCCCACC
AATCTGTTCTCTGTGAGCCTCAATAATATCGTTATCCTCCATGTCCAAATCTTCAGGGGTCTGATCAGCT
TGAATTCTAATACCGTCGTACAAGAATCTTAAGGAGTCCATTTCCTTACCCTGTCTTTTAGCGAACGCTT
CCATCAGCCTTCTTAAAGGAGTGGTCTTTTTGATCTTGAAGAAGATCTCTGAAGATCCATCGGACACCTT
TAAATTGATGTGAGTCTCAGGCTTGACTTCTGGCTTGACCTCTGGCTTAGCTTCTTGATTGACTTCTGAG
TCCGACATGCTAGCCATAGAAGAACCATGGTGATGGTGATGGTGAGAAGAACCCATGGTATATCTCCTTC
TTAAAGTTAAACAAAATTATTTCTAGAGGGGAATTGTTATCCGCTCACAATTCCCCTATAGTGAGTCGTA
TTAATTTCGCGGGATCGAGATCTCGATCCTCTACGCCGGACGCATCGTGGCCGGCATCACCGGCGCCACA
GGTGCGGTTGCTGGCGCCTATATCGCCGACATCACCGATGGGGAAGATCGGGCTCGCCACTTCGGGCTCA
TGAGCGCTTGTTTCGGCGTGGGTATGGTGGCAGGCCCCGTGGCCGGGGGACTGTTGGGCGCCATCTCCTT
GCATGCACCATTCCTTGCGGCGGCGGTGCTCAACGGCCTCAACCTACTACTGGGCTGCTTCCTAATGCAG
GAGTCGCAT
